Addgene plasmid #168091: Cyterm-mGreenLantern pDRF1-GW
Purpose: Expresses Cyterm-mGreenLantern to check for monomericity.
Depositing lab: Bas Teusink. Depositing organization: Vrije Universiteit Amsterdam.
Backbone
  Vector backbone: pDRF1-GW
  Vector type: Yeast Expression
  Selectable markers: URA3
Growth in bacteria
  Bacterial resistance: Ampicillin, 100 μg/mL
  Growth temperature: 37°C
  Growth strain: DH5alpha
  Copy number: High Copy
Gene/Insert
  Gene/Insert name: mGreenLantern
  Species: Synthetic
  Cloning method: Restriction Enzyme; 5′ cloning site Unknown (unknown if destroyed); 3′ cloning site Unknown (unknown if destroyed)
Terms and licenses: Academic/Nonprofit Terms; Industry Terms: Not Available to Industry
How to cite: Cyterm-mGreenLantern pDRF1-GW was a gift from Bas Teusink (Addgene plasmid # 168091 ; http://n2t.net/addgene:168091 ; RRID:Addgene_168091)
