[The description below was written by a language model from this plasmid's Addgene catalogue record and pLannotate feature annotations shown in this document.]
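Description:
Cyterm-mGreenLantern pDRF1-GW is a yeast expression plasmid built on the Gateway-adapted pDRF1-GW backbone. It is an E. coli/Saccharomyces cerevisiae shuttle vector. A high-copy ColE1/pUC-type origin and the β-lactamase gene (ampicillin resistance) support propagation in bacteria. The 2μ origin provides episomal, multicopy maintenance in yeast, with selection through the URA3 auxotrophic marker, which can also be counterselected with 5-FOA. An f1 origin and remnants of lac and lacZα sequences are carried over from the parental cloning vectors.

The payload lies between attB1 and attB2 Gateway recombination sites and reads on the minus strand. A short fragment of rabbit cytochrome P450 CYP2C1 sits upstream of the mGreenLantern coding sequence, which spans the numbering origin of the record. This fragment presumably corresponds to the "Cyterm" part of the name. From general knowledge, such an N-terminal P450 segment acts as an endoplasmic reticulum membrane anchor that displays the fused fluorescent protein on the cytoplasmic face. Anchored proteins that tend to oligomerise reorganise the ER into visible stacked structures, which is the basis of a standard monomericity assay. This matches the stated purpose of checking whether mGreenLantern, a very bright monomeric GFP derivative, behaves as a monomer.

The cassette is followed by the ADH1 terminator. The feature table does not annotate a named yeast promoter driving the fusion; only yeast genomic fragments (YG007, BRP1) are detected in the region upstream of attB1, so the record does not state the promoter's identity. The cloning sites used are also listed as unknown.
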