Features (pLannotate 1.2.2; 28 found; start..end, strand, type, name):
    494..537     -  misc_feature   MCS (fragment): multiple cloning site
    532..618     -  CDS            CYP2C1 (fragment): CP2C1_RABIT - Experimental evidence at protein level: Swiss-Prot protein existence level 1. Cytochromes P450 are a group of heme-thiolate monooxygenases. In liver microsomes, this enzyme is involved in an NADPH-dependent electron transport pathway. It oxidizes a variety of structurally unrelated compounds, including steroids, fatty acids, and xenobiotics. From Oryctolagus cuniculus (Rabbit).
    662..685     -  misc_feature   MCS (fragment): multiple cloning site
    686..710     -  protein_bind   attB1: mutant version of attB; recombination site for the Gateway® BP reaction BP Clonase™
    947..1030    -  CDS            YG007_YEAST: Protein predicted: Swiss-Prot protein existence level 4. From Saccharomyces cerevisiae (strain ATCC 204508 / S288c) (Baker's yeast).
   1135..1151    +  promoter       ARG4 promoter (fragment): S. cerevisiae ARG4
   1253..1507    +  CDS            BRP1 (fragment): BRP1_YEAST - Protein predicted: Swiss-Prot protein existence level 4. From Saccharomyces cerevisiae (strain ATCC 204508 / S288c) (Baker's yeast).
   1518..1946    +  rep_origin     f1 ori (sequence partly withheld): f1 bacteriophage origin of replication; arrow indicates direction of (+) strand synthesis
   2027..2043    -  protein_bind   lac operator: The lac repressor binds to the lac operator to inhibit transcription in E. coli. This inhibition can be relieved by adding lactose or isopropyl-β-D-thiogalactopyranoside (IPTG). lac repressor encoded by lacI
   2051..2081    -  promoter       lac promoter: promoter for the E. coli lac operon
   2096..2117    -  protein_bind   CAP binding site: CAP binding activates transcription in the presence of cAMP. E. coli catabolite activator protein
   2130..2222    -  CDS            lacI (fragment): lac repressor; lacI; The lac repressor binds to the lac operator to inhibit transcription in E. coli. This inhibition can be relieved by adding lactose or isopropyl-β-D-thiogalactopyranoside (IPTG).
   2405..2993    -  rep_origin     ori: high-copy-number ColE1/pMB1/pBR322/pUC origin of replication
   3164..4024    -  CDS            AmpR: β-lactamase; bla; confers resistance to ampicillin, carbenicillin, and related antibiotics
   4025..4129    -  promoter       AmpR promoter: bla
   4240..4455    +  promoter       URA3 promoter: S. cerevisiae URA3
   4456..5259    +  CDS            URA3: orotidine-5'-phosphate decarboxylase, required for uracil biosynthesis; S. cerevisiae URA3; yeast auxotrophic marker, counterselectable with 5-fluoroorotic acid (5-FOA)
   5349..5365    +  promoter       tet promoter (fragment): E. coli promoter for tetracycline efflux protein gene
   5370..6716    +  rep_origin     2μ ori: yeast 2μ plasmid origin of replication
   6870..6953    -  CDS            RAF1 (fragment): RAF_YEAST - Experimental evidence at transcript level: Swiss-Prot protein existence level 2. Antagonizes transcriptional repression of recombinase FLP by REP1-REP2. May play a role in plasmid partitioning. From Saccharomyces cerevisiae (strain ATCC 204508 / S288c) (Baker's yeast).
   6958..7009    +  misc_feature   bom (fragment): basis of mobility region from pBR322
   7015..7172    -  CDS            lacZα (fragment): LacZα fragment of β-galactosidase; lacZ fragment
   7180..7367    -  terminator     ADH1 terminator: S. cerevisiae ADH1; transcription terminator for the S. cerevisiae alcohol dehydrogenase 1 (ADH1) gene
   7371..7514    -  CDS            ADH1 (fragment): ADH1_YEAST - Also known as ADC1. Experimental evidence at protein level: Swiss-Prot protein existence level 1. This isozyme preferentially catalyzes the conversion of primary unbranched alcohols to their corresponding aldehydes. Also shows activity toward secondary alcohols. From Saccharomyces cerevisiae (strain ATCC 204508 / S288c) (Baker's yeast).
   7515..7533    +  promoter       T7 promoter: promoter for bacteriophage T7 RNA polymerase
   7542..7568    -  misc_feature   MCS (fragment): pBluescript multiple cloning site
   7596..7620    +  protein_bind   attB2: mutant version of attB; recombination site for the Gateway® BP reaction BP Clonase™
   7629..480     -  CDS            mGreenLantern (across the origin): monomeric GFP derivative that displays exceptionally high brightness in cells (Campbell et al., 2020)
>Addgene plasmid #168091 | Cyterm-mGreenLantern pDRF1-GW | addgene full sequence | sequence record 332096 | Addgene NGS Result
GTTCTTCTGCTTGTCGGCCGTGATATAGACCTTGTGGCTGTTGAAGTTGTACTCCAGCTTGTGCCCCAGG
ATGTTGCCGTCCTCCTTGAAGTCGATGCCCTTCAGCACGATGCGGTTCACCAGGGTGTCGCCCTCGAACT
TCACCTCGGCGCGGGTCTTGTAGGTACCGTCGTCCTTGAAAGAGATGGTGCGCTCCTGGACGTAGCCTTC
GGGCATGGCGGACTTGAAGAAGTCGTGCTGCTTCATGTGGTCGGGGTAGCGGGCGAAGCAGGCCACGCCG
TAGCCTAAGGTGGTCACGAGGGTGGGCCAGGGCACGGGCAGCTTGCCGGTGGTGCAGATGAACTTCAGGG
TCAGCTTGCCGTTGGTGGCATCGCCCTCGCCCTCGCCGCGGACGCTGAACTTGTGGCCGTTTACGTCGCC
GTCCAGCTCGACCAGGATGGGCACCACCCCGGTGAACAGCTCCTCGCCCTTGCTCACCATGGTGGCGACC
GGTGGATCCCGGGCCCGCGGTACCGTCGACTGCAGAATTCGAAGCTTCCCTCCCCCATAGCTCTGTTTCC
AGAGTGAAAGGAGAAGCAAACAGGAGAGACAGAGCCCCAGCACCACCACAGGATCCATGGGAGCCTTCTC
TTCCTGACAACTGGAAGCTGCAAGGGGTACCAGATCTGAGTCCGGTAGCGCTAGCAGCCTGCTTTTTTGT
ACAAACTTGTGATGGCCGCGAATTCACTAGTCGAGGCTGGGGTATATTTTTTTTCTTTCTTTTGAATGTG
TGTATAAAAGAGAGAAAAAATGGTTATTTTCCAATTAATTAATTATTAACGATTGTTAAAGAAAAAATTT
ATCAACGAGGTTGATAGAAAAAAAAAGTTTTTGTAGATATAGAAGAAAAAAAGATTTTCACTATTGGTGT
TATAGGAAAGAAAGAGAAAAAATTTAAGAGAAATTAGATGTTAGACGATAATGATAGGACATTTGAAAAT
AATACAATATTTGGCCTTTTTATATAATCGAAACTAATGGAGGGGAGCATAAGCGGTACCCACCATCGAC
CACGTTTCGTCACCGGTCATAATTGGAATAAACAAAACAAACAAACGAACTAAAGAGTGTGAGAGTAACA
ATTTCCACAGAGGTAAAAAAAAAAAAAAGGAAAACAGAAACAAAAAAAGCTCATAGTTCTACTATAGCTT
CTTCAGACTTTCTGTGAACGAGGGAAAAAGACAACAAAAAAGCAATGGATAAACGGTCTCGATCGAGGCC
TGGAAGTGCCGCATTAGGAAATACAGATGCAATGCGCGCGAGTTTACGAAATTCTCGCAGGAGTTTCTCC
GGCCATGTGCGGCTGGTTCTACGTCTCGTGTATGGGTTTATTTCTGCGGTAATTATCGCCGGATCTCCGC
TTCGAGACCGGGTTTGTTTTCAAATTACCGGAAAAGGTCAGGCAAAACAGAGTGATGTATGGGTGATCCC
AGCAATGCCTGTTTATGTTTCTCCGTTTCAGGAAGCTTGGCGAATGG
[124 nt withheld, positions 1518-1641]
C
[91 nt withheld, positions 1643-1733]
A
[49 nt withheld, positions 1735-1783]
CCTTTGACGTTGGAGTCCACGTTCTTT
[37 nt withheld, positions 1811-1847]
ACCCTATCTCGGTCTATTCTTTTGATTTATAAGGGATTTTGCCGATTTCGGCCTATTGGTTAAAAAATGA
GCTGATTTAACAAAAATTTAACGCGAATTTTAACAAAATATTAACGCTTACAATTTCCTGATGCGGTAAG
CTTGGCGTAATCATGGTCATAGCTGTTTCCTGTGTGAAATTGTTATCCGCTCACAATTCCACACAACATA
CGAGCCGGAAGCATAAAGTGTAAAGCCTGGGGTGCCTAATGAGTGAGCTAACTCACATTAATTGCGTTGC
GCTCACTGCCCGCTTTCCAGTCGGGAAACCTGTCGTGCCAGCTGCATTAATGAATCGGCCAACGCGCGGG
GAGAGGCGGTTTGCGTATTGGGCGCTCTTCCGCTTCCTCGCTCACTGACTCGCTGCGCTCGGTCGTTCGG
CTGCGGCGAGCGGTATCAGCTCACTCAAAGGCGGTAATACGGTTATCCACAGAATCAGGGGATAACGCAG
GAAAGAACATGTGAGCAAAAGGCCAGCAAAAGGCCAGGAACCGTAAAAAGGCCGCGTTGCTGGCGTTTTT
CCATAGGCTCCGCCCCCCTGACGAGCATCACAAAAATCGACGCTCAAGTCAGAGGTGGCGAAACCCGACA
GGACTATAAAGATACCAGGCGTTTCCCCCTGGAAGCTCCCTCGTGCGCTCTCCTGTTCCGACCCTGCCGC
TTACCGGATACCTGTCCGCCTTTCTCCCTTCGGGAAGCGTGGCGCTTTCTCATAGCTCACGCTGTAGGTA
TCTCAGTTCGGTGTAGGTCGTTCGCTCCAAGCTGGGCTGTGTGCACGAACCCCCCGTTCAGCCCGACCGC
TGCGCCTTATCCGGTAACTATCGTCTTGAGTCCAACCCGGTAAGACACGACTTATCGCCACTGGCAGCAG
CCACTGGTAACAGGATTAGCAGAGCGAGGTATGTAGGCGGTGCTACAGAGTTCTTGAAGTGGTGGCCTAA
CTACGGCTACACTAGAAGAACAGTATTTGGTATCTGCGCTCTGCTGAAGCCAGTTACCTTCGGAAAAAGA
GTTGGTAGCTCTTGATCCGGCAAACAAACCACCGCTGGTAGCGGTGGTTTTTTTGTTTGCAAGCAGCAGA
TTACGCGCAGAAAAAAAGGATCTCAAGAAGATCCTTTGATCTTTTCTACGGGGTCTGACGCTCAGTGGAA
CGAAAACTCACGTTAAGGGATTTTGGTCATGAGATTATCAAAAAGGATCTTCACCTAGATCCTTTTAAAT
TAAAAATGAAGTTTTAAATCAATCTAAAGTATATATGAGTAAACTTGGTCTGACAGTTACCAATGCTTAA
TCAGTGAGGCACCTATCTCAGCGATCTGTCTATTTCGTTCATCCATAGTTGCCTGACTCCCCGTCGTGTA
GATAACTACGATACGGGAGGGCTTACCATCTGGCCCCAGTGCTGCAATGATACCGCGAGACCCACGCTCA
CCGGCTCCAGATTTATCAGCAATAAACCAGCCAGCCGGAAGGGCCGAGCGCAGAAGTGGTCCTGCAACTT
TATCCGCCTCCATCCAGTCTATTAATTGTTGCCGGGAAGCTAGAGTAAGTAGTTCGCCAGTTAATAGTTT
GCGCAACGTTGTTGCCATTGCTACAGGCATCGTGGTGTCACGCTCGTCGTTTGGTATGGCTTCATTCAGC
TCCGGTTCCCAACGATCAAGGCGAGTTACATGATCCCCCATGTTGTGCAAAAAAGCGGTTAGCTCCTTCG
GTCCTCCGATCGTTGTCAGAAGTAAGTTGGCCGCAGTGTTATCACTCATGGTTATGGCAGCACTGCATAA
TTCTCTTACTGTCATGCCATCCGTAAGATGCTTTTCTGTGACTGGTGAGTACTCAACCAAGTCATTCTGA
GAATAGTGTATGCGGCGACCGAGTTGCTCTTGCCCGGCGTCAATACGGGATAATACCGCGCCACATAGCA
GAACTTTAAAAGTGCTCATCATTGGAAAACGTTCTTCGGGGCGAAAACTCTCAAGGATCTTACCGCTGTT
GAGATCCAGTTCGATGTAACCCACTCGTGCACCCAACTGATCTTCAGCATCTTTTACTTTCACCAGCGTT
TCTGGGTGAGCAAAAACAGGAAGGCAAAATGCCGCAAAAAAGGGAATAAGGGCGACACGGAAATGTTGAA
TACTCATACTCTTCCTTTTTCAATATTATTGAAGCATTTATCAGGGTTATTGTCTCATGAGCGGATACAT
ATTTGAATGTATTTAGAAAAATAAACAAATAGGGGTTCCGCGCACATTTCCCCGAAAAGTGCCACCTGAC
GTCTAAGAAACCATTATTATCATGACATTAACCTATAAAAATAGGCGTATCACGAGGCCCTTTCGTCTTC
AAGAATTAGCTTTTCAATTCATCATTTTTTTTTTATTCTTTTTTTTGATTTCGGTTTCCTTGAAATTTTT
TTGATTCGGTAATCTCCGAACAGAAGGAAGAACGAAGGAAGGAGCACAGACTTAGATTGGTATATATACG
CATATGTAGTGTTGAAGAAACATGAAATTGCCCAGTATTCTTAACCCAACTGCACAGAACAAAAACATGC
AGGAAACGAAGATAAATCATGTCGAAAGCTACATATAAGGAACGTGCTGCTACTCATCCTAGTCCTGTTG
CTGCCAAGCTATTTAATATCATGCACGAAAAGCAAACAAACTTGTGTGCTTCATTGGATGTTCGTACCAC
CAAGGAATTACTGGAGTTAGTTGAAGCATTAGGTCCCAAAATTTGTTTACTAAAAACACATGTGGATATC
TTGACTGATTTTTCCATGGAGGGCACAGTTAAGCCGCTAAAGGCATTATCCGCCAAGTACAATTTTTTAC
TCTTCGAAGACAGAAAATTTGCTGACATTGGTAATACAGTCAAATTGCAGTACTCTGCGGGTGTATACAG
AATAGCAGAATGGGCAGACATTACGAATGCACACGGTGTGGTGGGCCCAGGTATTGTTAGCGGTTTGAAG
CAGGCGGCAGAAGAAGTAACAAAGGAACCTAGAGGCCTTTTGATGTTAGCAGAATTGTCATGCAAGGGCT
CCCTATCTACTGGAGAATATACTAAGGGTACTGTTGACATTGCGAAGAGCGACAAAGATTTTGTTATCGG
CTTTATTGCTCAAAGAGACATGGGTGGAAGAGATGAAGGTTACGATTGGTTGATTATGACACCCGGTGTG
GGTTTAGATGACAAGGGAGACGCATTGGGTCAACAGTATAGAACCGTGGATGATGTGGTCTCTACAGGAT
CTGACATTATTATTGTTGGAAGAGGACTATTTGCAAAGGGAAGGGATGCTAAGGTAGAGGGTGAACGTTA
CAGAAAAGCAGGCTGGGAAGCATATTTGAGAAGATGCGGCCAGCAAAACTAAAAAACTGTATTATAAGTA
AATGCATGTATACTAAACTCACAAATTAGAGCTTCAATTTAATTATATCAGTTATTACCCAATTCTCATG
TTTGACAGCTTATCATCGGATCGATCCAATATCAAAGGAAATGATAGCATTGAAGGATGAGACTAATCCA
ATTGAGGAGTGGCAGCATATAGAACAGCTAAAGGGTAGTGCTGAAGGAAGCATACGATACCCCGCATGGA
ATGGGATAATATCACAGGAGGTACTAGACTACCTTTCATCCTACATAAATAGACGCATATAAGTACGCAT
TTAAGCATAAACACGCACTATGCCGTTCTTCTCATGTATATATATATACAGGCAACACGCAGATATAGGT
GCGACGTGAACAGTGAGCTGTATGTGCGCAGCTCGCGTTGCATTTTCGGAAGCGCTCGTTTTCGGAAACG
CTTTGAAGTTCCTATTCCGAAGTTCCTATTCTCTAGCTAGAAAGTATAGGAACTTCAGAGCGCTTTTGAA
AACCAAAAGCGCTCTGAAGACGCACTTTCAAAAAACCAAAAACGCACCGGACTGTAACGAGCTACTAAAA
TATTGCGAATACCGCTTCCACAAACATTGCTCAAAAGTATCTCTTTGCTATATATCTCTGTGCTATATCC
CTATATAACCTACCCATCCACCTTTCGCTCCTTGAACTTGCATCTAAACTCGACCTCTACATTTTTTATG
TTTATCTCTAGTATTACTCTTTAGACAAAAAAATTGTAGTAAGAACTATTCATAGAGTGAATCGAAAACA
ATACGAAAATGTAAACATTTCCTATACGTAGTATATAGAGACAAAATAGAAGAAACCGTTCATAATTTTC
TGACCAATGAAGAATCATCAACGCTATCACTTTCTGTTCACAAAGTATGCGCAATCCACATCGGTATAGA
ATATAATCGGGGATGCCTTTATCTTGAAAAAATGCACCCGCAGCTTCGCTAGTAATCAGTAAACGCGGGA
AGTGGAGTCAGGCTTTTTTTATGGAAGAGAAAATAGACACCAAAGTAGCCTTCTTCTAACCTTAACGGAC
CTACAGTGCAAAAAGTTATCAAGAGACTGCATTATAGAGCGCACAAAGGAGAAAAAAAGTAATCTAAGAT
GCTTTGTTAGAAAAATAGCGCTCTCGGGATGCATTTTTGTAGAACAAAAAAGAAGTATAGATTCTTTGTT
GGTAAAATAGCGCTCTCGCGTTGCATTTCTGTTCTGTAAAAATGCAGCTCAGATTCTTTGTTTGAAAAAT
TAGCGCTCTCGCGTTGCATTTTTGTTTTACAAAAATGAAGCACAGATTCTTCGTTGGTAAAATAGCGCTT
TCGCGTTGCATTTCTGTTCTGTAAAAATGCAGCTCAGATTCTTTGTTTGAAAAATTAGCGCTCTCGCGTT
GCATTTTTGTTCTACAAAATGAAGCACAGATGCTTCGTTAACAAAGATATGCTATTGAAGTGCAAGATGG
AAACGCAGAAAATGAACCGGGGATGCGACGTGCAAGATTACCTATGCAATAGATGCAATAGTTTCTCCAG
GAACCGAAATACATACATTGTCTTCCGTAAAGCGCTAGACTATATATTATTATACAGGTTCAAATATACT
ATCTGTTTCAGGGAAAACTCCCAGGTTCGGATGTTCAAAATTCAATGATGGGTAACAAGTACGATCCGAT
TATGCGGTGTGAAATACCGCACAGATGCGTAAGGAGAAAATACCGCATCAGGCGCCATTCGCCATTCAGG
CTGCGCAACTGTTGGGAAGGGCGATCGGTGCGGGCCTCTTCGCTATTACGCCAGCTGGCGAAAGGGGGAT
GTGCTGCAAGGCGATTAAGTTGGGTAACGCCAGGGTTTTCCCAGTCACGACGTTGTAAAACGACGGCCAG
TGAATTGGCATGCCGGTAGAGGTGTGGTCAATAAGAGCGACCTCATGCTATACCTGAGAAAGCAACCTGA
CCTACAGGAAAGAGTTACTCAAGAATAAGAATTTTCGTTTTAAAACCTAAGAGTCACTTTAAAATTTGTA
TACACTTATTTTTTTTATAACTTATTTAATAATAAAAATCATAAATCATAAGAAATTCGCTTATTTAGAA
GTGTCAACAACGTATCTACCAACGATTTGACCCTTTTCCATCTTTTCGTAAATTTCTGGCAAGGTAGACA
AGCCGACAACCTTGATTGGAGACTTGACCAAACCTCTGGCGAAGAAGTCCAAAGCTGGATCCGCGCGTAA
TACGACTCACTATAGGGCGAATTGGGTACCGGGCCCCCCCTCGAGGTCGACCTGCAGCGGCCATCATGAA
TTAACTACACCACTTTGTACAAGAAAGCTGGGTGCGGCCGCTTACTTGTACAGCTCGTCCATGTCATGTG
TAATCCCGGCGGCGGTCACCCTCTCCTTCAGGACCATGTGATCGCGCTTCTCGTTGGGGTCTTTGCTCAG
TTTGGACTGATGGCTCAGGTAGTGGTTGTCGGGCAGCAGCACGGGGCCGTCGCCGATGGGGGTGTTCTGC
TGGTAGTGGTCGGCGAGCTGCACGCCGCCGTCCTCAACGTTGTGGCGGGTCTTGAAGTTAGCCTTGATGC
C
